>Addgene plasmid #61419 | pOPINK-OTUD6B (OTU, aa 133-293) | depositor full sequence | sequence record 99933 | pOPINK-OTUD6B (OTU, aa 133-293) sequence 6453 bps
TGGCGAATGGG
[124 nt withheld, positions 12-135]
C
[91 nt withheld, positions 137-227]
A
[49 nt withheld, positions 229-277]
CCTTTGACGTTGGAGTCCACGTTCTTT
[37 nt withheld, positions 305-341]
ACCCTATCTCGGTCTATTCTTTTGATTTATAAGGGATTTTGCCGATTTCGGCCTATTGGTTAAAAAATGA
GCTGATTTAACAAAAATTTAACGCGAATTTTAACAAAATATTAACGTTTACAATTTCAGGTGGCACTTTT
CGGGGAAATGTGCGCGGAACCCCTATTTGTTTATTTTTCTAAATACATTCAAATATGTATCCGCTCATGA
ATTAATTCTTAGAAAAACTCATCGAGCATCAAATGAAACTGCAATTTATTCATATCAGGATTATCAATAC
CATATTTTTGAAAAAGCCGTTTCTGTAATGAAGGAGAAAACTCACCGAGGCAGTTCCATAGGATGGCAAG
ATCCTGGTATCGGTCTGCGATTCCGACTCGTCCAACATCAATACAACCTATTAATTTCCCCTCGTCAAAA
ATAAGGTTATCAAGTGAGAAATCACCATGAGTGACGACTGAATCCGGTGAGAATGGCAAAAGTTTATGCA
TTTCTTTCCAGACTTGTTCAACAGGCCAGCCATTACGCTCGTCATCAAAATCACTCGCATCAACCAAACC
GTTATTCATTCGTGATTGCGCCTGAGCGAGACGAAATACGCGATCGCTGTTAAAAGGACAATTACAAACA
GGAATCGAATGCAACCGGCGCAGGAACACTGCCAGCGCATCAACAATATTTTCACCTGAATCAGGATATT
CTTCTAATACCTGGAATGCTGTTTTCCCGGGGATCGCAGTGGTGAGTAACCATGCATCATCAGGAGTACG
GATAAAATGCTTGATGGTCGGAAGAGGCATAAATTCCGTCAGCCAGTTTAGTCTGACCATCTCATCTGTA
ACATCATTGGCAACGCTACCTTTGCCATGTTTCAGAAACAACTCTGGCGCATCGGGCTTCCCATACAATC
GATAGATTGTCGCACCTGATTGCCCGACATTATCGCGAGCCCATTTATACCCATATAAATCAGCATCCAT
GTTGGAATTTAATCGCGGCCTAGAGCAAGACGTTTCCCGTTGAATATGGCTCATAACACCCCTTGTATTA
CTGTTTATGTAAGCAGACAGTTTTATTGTTCATGACCAAAATCCCTTAACGTGAGTTTTCGTTCCACTGA
GCGTCAGACCCCGTAGAAAAGATCAAAGGATCTTCTTGAGATCCTTTTTTTCTGCGCGTAATCTGCTGCT
TGCAAACAAAAAAACCACCGCTACCAGCGGTGGTTTGTTTGCCGGATCAAGAGCTACCAACTCTTTTTCC
GAAGGTAACTGGCTTCAGCAGAGCGCAGATACCAAATACTGTCCTTCTAGTGTAGCCGTAGTTAGGCCAC
CACTTCAAGAACTCTGTAGCACCGCCTACATACCTCGCTCTGCTAATCCTGTTACCAGTGGCTGCTGCCA
GTGGCGATAAGTCGTGTCTTACCGGGTTGGACTCAAGACGATAGTTACCGGATAAGGCGCAGCGGTCGGG
CTGAACGGGGGGTTCGTGCACACAGCCCAGCTTGGAGCGAACGACCTACACCGAACTGAGATACCTACAG
CGTGAGCTATGAGAAAGCGCCACGCTTCCCGAAGGGAGAAAGGCGGACAGGTATCCGGTAAGCGGCAGGG
TCGGAACAGGAGAGCGCACGAGGGAGCTTCCAGGGGGAAACGCCTGGTATCTTTATAGTCCTGTCGGGTT
TCGCCACCTCTGACTTGAGCGTCGATTTTTGTGATGCTCGTCAGGGGGGCGGAGCCTATGGAAAAACGCC
AGCAACGCGGCCTTTTTACGGTTCCTGGCCTTTTGCTGGCCTTTTGCTCACATGTTCTTTCCTGCGTTAT
CCCCTGATTCTGTGGATAACCGTATTACCGCCTTTGAGTGAGCTGATACCGCTCGCCGCAGCCGAACGAC
CGAGCGCAGCGAGTCAGTGAGCGAGGAAGCGGAAGAGCGCCTGATGCGGTATTTTCTCCTTACGCATCTG
TGCGGTATTTCACACCGCATATATGGTGCACTCTCAGTACAATCTGCTCTGATGCCGCATAGTTAAGCCA
GTATACACTCCGCTATCGCTACGTGACTGGGTCATGGCTGCGCCCCGACACCCGCCAACACCCGCTGACG
CGCCCTGACGGGCTTGTCTGCTCCCGGCATCCGCTTACAGACAAGCTGTGACCGTCTCCGGGAGCTGCAT
GTGTCAGAGGTTTTCACCGTCATCACCGAAACGCGCGAGGCAGCTGCGGTAAAGCTCATCAGCGTGGTCG
TGAAGCGATTCACAGATGTCTGCCTGTTCATCCGCGTCCAGCTCGTTGAGTTTCTCCAGAAGCGTTAATG
TCTGGCTTCTGATAAAGCGGGCCATGTTAAGGGCGGTTTTTTCCTGTTTGGTCACTGATGCCTCCGTGTA
AGGGGGATTTCTGTTCATGGGGGTAATGATACCGATGAAACGAGAGAGGATGCTCACGATACGGGTTACT
GATGATGAACATGCCCGGTTACTGGAACGTTGTGAGGGTAAACAACTGGCGGTATGGATGCGGCGGGACC
AGAGAAAAATCACTCAGGGTCAATGCCAGCGCTTCGTTAATACAGATGTAGGTGTTCCACAGGGTAGCCA
GCAGCATCCTGCGATGCAGATCCGGAACATAATGGTGCAGGGCGCTGACTTCCGCGTTTCCAGACTTTAC
GAAACACGGAAACCGAAGACCATTCATGTTGTTGCTCAGGTCGCAGACGTTTTGCAGCAGCAGTCGCTTC
ACGTTCGCTCGCGTATCGGTGATTCATTCTGCTAACCAGTAAGGCAACCCCGCCAGCCTAGCCGGGTCCT
CAACGACAGGAGCACGATCATGCGCACCCGTGGGGCCGCCATGCCGGCGATAATGGCCTGCTTCTCGCCG
AAACGTTTGGTGGCGGGACCAGTGACGAAGGCTTGAGCGAGGGCGTGCAAGATTCCGAATACCGCAAGCG
ACAGGCCGATCATCGTCGCGCTCCAGCGAAAGCGGTCCTCGCCGAAAATGACCCAGAGCGCTGCCGGCAC
CTGTCCTACGAGTTGCATGATAAAGAAGACAGTCATAAGTGCGGCGACGATAGTCATGCCCCGCGCCCAC
CGGAAGGAGCTGACTGGGTTGAAGGCTCTCAAGGGCATCGGTCGAGATCCCGGTGCCTAATGAGTGAGCT
AACTTACATTAATTGCGTTGCGCTCACTGCCCGCTTTCCAGTCGGGAAACCTGTCGTGCCAGCTGCATTA
ATGAATCGGCCAACGCGCGGGGAGAGGCGGTTTGCGTATTGGGCGCCAGGGTGGTTTTTCTTTTCACCAG
TGAGACGGGCAACAGCTGATTGCCCTTCACCGCCTGGCCCTGAGAGAGTTGCAGCAAGCGGTCCACGCTG
GTTTGCCCCAGCAGGCGAAAATCCTGTTTGATGGTGGTTAACGGCGGGATATAACATGAGCTGTCTTCGG
TATCGTCGTATCCCACTACCGAGATATCCGCACCAACGCGCAGCCCGGACTCGGTAATGGCGCGCATTGC
GCCCAGCGCCATCTGATCGTTGGCAACCAGCATCGCAGTGGGAACGATGCCCTCATTCAGCATTTGCATG
GTTTGTTGAAAACCGGACATGGCACTCCAGTCGCCTTCCCGTTCCGCTATCGGCTGAATTTGATTGCGAG
TGAGATATTTATGCCAGCCAGCCAGACGCAGACGCGCCGAGACAGAACTTAATGGGCCCGCTAACAGCGC
GATTTGCTGGTGACCCAATGCGACCAGATGCTCCACGCCCAGTCGCGTACCGTCTTCATGGGAGAAAATA
ATACTGTTGATGGGTGTCTGGTCAGAGACATCAAGAAATAACGCCGGAACATTAGTGCAGGCAGCTTCCA
CAGCAATGGCATCCTGGTCATCCAGCGGATAGTTAATGATCAGCCCACTGACGCGTTGCGCGAGAAGATT
GTGCACCGCCGCTTTACAGGCTTCGACGCCGCTTCGTTCTACCATCGACACCACCACGCTGGCACCCAGT
TGATCGGCGCGAGATTTAATCGCCGCGACAATTTGCGACGGCGCGTGCAGGGCCAGACTGGAGGTGGCAA
CGCCAATCAGCAACGACTGTTTGCCCGCCAGTTGTTGTGCCACGCGGTTGGGAATGTAATTCAGCTCCGC
CATCGCCGCTTCCACTTTTTCCCGCGTTTTCGCAGAAACGTGGCTGGCCTGGTTCACCACGCGGGAAACG
GTCTGATAAGAGACACCGGCATACTCTGCGACATCGTATAACGTTACTGGTTTCACATTCACCACCCTGA
ATTGACTCTCTTCCGGGCGCTATCATGCCATACCGCGAAAGGTTTTGCGCCATTCGATGGTGTCCGGGAT
CTCGACGCTCTCCCTTATGCGACTCCTGCATTAGGAAGCAGCCCAGTAGTAGGTTGAGGCCGTTGAGCAC
CGCCGCCGCAAGGAATGGTGCATGCAAGGAGATGGCGCCCAACAGTCCCCCGGCCACGGGGCCTGCCACC
ATACCCACGCCGAAACAAGCGCTCATGAGCCCGAAGTGGCGAGCCCGATCTTCCCCATCGGTGATGTCGG
CGATATAGGCGCCAGCAACCGCACCTGTGGCGCCGGTGATGCCGGCCACGATGCGTCCGGCGTAGAGGAT
CGAGATCTCGATCCCGCGAAATTAATACGACTCACTATAGGGGAATTGTGAGCGGATAACAATTCCCCTC
TAGAAATAATTTTGTTTAACTTTAAGAAGGAGATATACCATGGCACATCACCATCACCATCACATGTCCC
CTATACTAGGTTATTGGAAAATTAAGGGCCTTGTGCAACCCACTCGACTTCTTTTGGAATATCTTGAAGA
AAAATATGAAGAGCATTTGTATGAGCGCGATGAAGGTGATAAATGGCGAAACAAAAAGTTTGAATTGGGT
TTGGAGTTTCCCAATCTTCCTTATTATATTGATGGTGATGTTAAATTAACACAGTCTATGGCCATCATAC
GTTATATAGCTGACAAGCACAACATGTTGGGTGGTTGTCCAAAAGAGCGTGCAGAGATTTCAATGCTTGA
AGGAGCGGTTTTGGATATTAGATACGGTGTTTCGAGAATTGCATATAGTAAAGACTTTGAAACTCTCAAA
GTTGATTTTCTTAGCAAGCTACCTGAAATGCTGAAAATGTTCGAAGATCGTTTATGTCATAAAACATATT
TAAATGGTGATCATGTAACCCATCCTGACTTCATGTTGTATGACGCTCTTGATGTTGTTTTATACATGGA
CCCAATGTGCCTGGATGCGTTCCCAAAATTAGTTTGTTTTAAAAAACGTATTGAAGCTATCCCACAAATT
GATAAGTACTTGAAATCCAGCAAGTATATAGCATGGCCTTTGCAGGGCTGGCAAGCCACGTTTGGTGGTG
GCGACCATCCTCCAAAATCGGATCTGAGCAGCGGTCTGGAAGTTCTGTTTCAGGGCCCGATGGAAAGTGA
GAAACTTGCTCAAATATTGGCAGCTAGACAGTTAGAAATTAAACAGATTCCATCTGATGGCCACTGTATG
TATAAAGCCATTGAAGATCAACTGAAAGAAAAGGATTGTGCTCTGACTGTGGTTGCCTTGAGAAGTCAGA
CCGCTGAGTATATGCAAAGCCATGTGGAAGACTTTCTGCCATTTTTAACAAACCCTAATACAGGAGATAT
GTATACTCCAGAAGAATTTCAGAAGTACTGTGAAGATATTGTAAACACAGCTGCATGGGGAGGTCAGCTT
GAGCTAAGAGCTCTGTCTCACATTTTACAAACACCAATAGAGATAATACAGGCAGATTCTCCTCCCATTA
TAGTTGGTGAAGAATATTCAAAAAAACCACTAATACTTGTATATATGAGACATGCATATGGCTTAGGAGA
ACATTATAATTCGGTTACACGGTTGGTAAACATAGTTACTGAAAATTGCAGCTAAAGCTTTCTAGACCAT
TTAAACACCACCACCACCACCACTGAGATCCGGCTGCTAACAAAGCCCGAAAGGAAGCTGAGTTGGCTGC
TGCCACCGCTGAGCAATAACTAGCATAACCCCTTGGGGCCTCTAAACGGGTCTTGAGGGGTTTTTTGCTG
AAAGGAGGAACTATATCCGGAT
Features (pLannotate 1.2.2; 21 found; start..end, strand, type, name):
     12..467     +  rep_origin     f1 ori (sequence partly withheld): f1 bacteriophage origin of replication; arrow indicates direction of (+) strand synthesis
    494..551     +  promoter       AmpR promoter (fragment): bla
    560..1375    -  CDS            KanR: aminoglycoside phosphotransferase; aph(3')-Ia; confers resistance to kanamycin in bacteria or G418 (Geneticin®) in eukaryotes
   1497..2085    +  rep_origin     ori: high-copy-number ColE1/pMB1/pBR322/pUC origin of replication
   2271..2413    -  misc_feature   bom: basis of mobility region from pBR322
   2515..2706    -  CDS            rop: Rop protein, which maintains plasmids at low copy number; rop
   2723..3103    +  CDS            YPB1_ECOLX: Protein predicted: Swiss-Prot protein existence level 4. From Escherichia coli.
   3175..3466    -  CDS            TcR (fragment): tetracycline efflux protein; tet; confers resistance to tetracycline
   3481..3502    -  protein_bind   CAP binding site: CAP binding activates transcription in the presence of cAMP. E. coli catabolite activator protein
   3515..4597    -  CDS            lacI: lac repressor; lacI; The lac repressor binds to the lac operator to inhibit transcription in E. coli. This inhibition can be relieved by adding lactose or isopropyl-β-D-thiogalactopyranoside (IPTG).
   4598..4675    -  promoter       lacI promoter: lacI
   4683..4962    -  CDS            TcR (fragment): tetracycline efflux protein; tet; confers resistance to tetracycline
   4984..5002    +  promoter       T7 promoter: promoter for bacteriophage T7 RNA polymerase
   5003..5027    +  protein_bind   lac operator: The lac repressor binds to the lac operator to inhibit transcription in E. coli. This inhibition can be relieved by adding lactose or isopropyl-β-D-thiogalactopyranoside (IPTG). lac repressor encoded by lacI
   5042..5064    +  RBS            RBS: efficient ribosome binding site from bacteriophage T7 gene 10 (Olins and Rangwala, 1989)
   5077..5094    +  CDS            7xHis (fragment): 6xHis affinity tag
   5095..5748    +  CDS            GST26_SCHJA: Experimental evidence at protein level: Swiss-Prot protein existence level 1. GST isoenzymes appear to play a central role in the parasite detoxification system. Other functions are also suspected including a role in increasing the solubility of haematin in the parasite gut. From Schistosoma japonicum (Blood fluke).
   5791..6273    +  CDS            OTUD6B (fragment): OTU6B_HUMAN - Also known as DUBA5. Experimental evidence at protein level: Swiss-Prot protein existence level 1. [Isoform 2]: Stimulates protein synthesis. Influences the expression of CCND1/cyclin D1 by promoting its translation and regulates MYC/c-Myc protein stability. From Homo sapiens (Human).
   6297..6314    +  CDS            9xHis (fragment): 9xHis affinity tag
   6324..6373    +  CDS            SET1 (fragment): solubility-enhancement tag derived from T7 phage gene 10B
   6381..6428    +  terminator     T7 terminator: transcription terminator for bacteriophage T7 RNA polymerase
