[The description below was written by a language model from this plasmid's Addgene catalogue record and pLannotate feature annotations shown in this document.]
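Description:
pOPINK-OTUD6B (OTU, aa 133-293) is a 6,453 bp bacterial expression plasmid built on the pOPINK backbone for producing the catalytic OTU domain of the human deubiquitinase OTUD6B (also known as DUBA5) in E. coli. The backbone has a pET-like architecture. It carries a ColE1/pMB1-type origin together with the bom site and the rop gene, which moderates copy number, plus an f1 phage origin. Selection is by kanamycin through an aminoglycoside phosphotransferase gene. Short tetracycline-resistance fragments annotated around the lacI region appear to be non-functional backbone remnants.

The expression cassette is driven by a T7 promoter followed directly by a lac operator and the T7 gene 10 ribosome binding site. The plasmid also encodes the lac repressor from its own promoter, so transcription requires a host supplying T7 RNA polymerase and is induced with IPTG. The open reading frame begins with a His6 tag fused to Schistosoma japonicum glutathione S-transferase. The catalogue entry lists a 3C protease cleavage site next, which is not separately annotated but would fall in the short gap before the insert. The 483 bp OTUD6B fragment follows, lacking residues 1-132. The dual tag allows nickel or glutathione affinity purification, and 3C cleavage allows its removal. The insert was placed between KpnI (destroyed) and HindIII sites. A His tag fragment and a partial T7 gene 10B-derived sequence are annotated downstream of the insert, ahead of the T7 terminator, but the record lists only the N-terminal tag, so whether they are translated is not stated. The construct belongs to a set of OTU-family deubiquitinase expression plasmids used for recombinant protein production in studies of ubiquitin linkage specificity.
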