Addgene plasmid #61419: pOPINK-OTUD6B (OTU, aa 133-293)
Purpose: Expresses human OTUD6B (OTU domain) in E. coli.
Depositing lab: David Komander. Depositing organization: MRC Laboratory of Molecular Biology. Publication: OTU Deubiquitinases Reveal Mechanisms of Linkage Specificity and Enable Ubiquitin Chain Restriction Analysis. Mevissen TE, Hospenthal MK, Geurink PP, Elliott PR, Akutsu M, Arnaudo N, Ekkebus R, Kulathu Y, Wauer T, El Oualid F, Freund SM, Ovaa H, Komander D. Cell. 2013 Jul 3;154(1):169-84. doi: 10.1016/j.cell.2013.05.046. PubMed 23827681.
Backbone
  Vector backbone: pOPINK
  Backbone manufacturer: OPPF-UK
  Backbone size w/o insert (bp): 6299
  Total vector size (bp): 6453
  Vector type: Bacterial Expression
Growth in bacteria
  Bacterial resistance: Kanamycin, 50 μg/mL
  Growth temperature: 37°C
  Growth strain: DH5alpha
  Copy number: Unknown
Gene/Insert
  Gene/Insert name: OTUD6B
  Species: H. sapiens (human)
  Insert size (bp): 483
  Mutation: Deleted aa 1-132.
  GenBank ID: NM_016023.3
  Entrez Gene: OTUD6B (a.k.a. CGI-77, DUBA-5, DUBA5)
  Promoter: T7
  Tag / fusion protein: His6-GST-3C (N terminal on backbone)
  Cloning method: Restriction Enzyme; 5′ cloning site KpnI (destroyed during cloning); 3′ cloning site HindIII (not destroyed)
  Sequencing primers: 5′ pGEX 5’; 3′ T7 Terminal
Terms and licenses: Academic/Nonprofit Terms; Industry Terms: Not Available to Industry
How to cite: pOPINK-OTUD6B (OTU, aa 133-293) was a gift from David Komander (Addgene plasmid # 61419 ; http://n2t.net/addgene:61419 ; RRID:Addgene_61419)
