>Addgene plasmid #61419 | pOPINK-OTUD6B (OTU, aa 133-293) | addgene partial sequence | sequence record 101896 | T7 5'-TAATACGACTCACTATAGGG-3'
TTTTGTTTAACTTTAAGAAGGAGATATACCATGGCACATCACCATCACCATCACATGTCCCCTATACTAG
GTTATTGGAAAATTAAGGGCCTTGTGCAACCCACTCGACTTCTTTTGGAATATCTTGAAGAAAAATATGA
AGAGCATTTGTATGAGCGCGATGAAGGTGATAAATGGCGAAACAAAAAGTTTGAATTGGGTTTGGAGTTT
CCCAATCTTCCTTATTATATTGATGGTGATGTTAAATTAACACAGTCTATGGCCATCATACGTTATATAG
CTGACAAGCACAACATGTTGGGTGGTTGTCCAAAAGAGCGTGCAGAGATTTCAATGCTTGAAGGAGCGGT
TTTGGATATTAGATACGGTGTTTCGAGAATTGCATATAGTAAAGACTTTGAAACTCTCAAAGTTGATTTT
CTTAGCAAGCTACCTGAAATGCTGAAAATGTTCGAAGATCGTTTATGTCATAAAACATATTTAAATGGTG
ATCATGTAACCCATCCTGACTTCATGTTGTATGACGCTCTTGATGTTGTTTTATACATGGACCCAATGTG
CCTGGATGCGTTCCCAAAATTAGTTTGTTTTAAAAAACGTATTGAAGCTATCCCACAAATTGATAAGTAC
TTGAAATCCAGCAAGTATATAGCATGGCCTTTGCAGGGCTGGCAAGCCACGTTTGGTGGTGGCGACCATC
CTCCAAAATCGGATCTGAGCAGCGGTCTGGAAGTTCTGTTTCAGGGCCCGATGGAAAGTGAGAAACTTGC
TCAAATATTGGCAGCTAGACAGTTAGAAATTAAACAGATTCCATCTGATGGCCACTGTATGTAT
