>Addgene plasmid #61419 | pOPINK-OTUD6B (OTU, aa 133-293) | addgene partial sequence | sequence record 101897 | T7term 5'-GCTAGTTATTGCTCAGCGG-3'
GTTGATTTTCTTAGCAAGCTACCTGAAATGCTGAAAATGTTCGAAGATCGTTTATGTCATAAAACATATT
TAAATGGTGATCATGTAACCCATCCTGACTTCATGTTGTATGACGCTCTTGATGTTGTTTTATACATGGA
CCCAATGTGCCTGGATGCGTTCCCAAAATTAGTTTGTTTTAAAAAACGTATTGAAGCTATCCCACAAATT
GATAAGTACTTGAAATCCAGCAAGTATATAGCATGGCCTTTGCAGGGCTGGCAAGCCACGTTTGGTGGTG
GCGACCATCCTCCAAAATCGGATCTGAGCAGCGGTCTGGAAGTTCTGTTTCAGGGCCCGATGGAAAGTGA
GAAACTTGCTCAAATATTGGCAGCTAGACAGTTAGAAATTAAACAGATTCCATCTGATGGCCACTGTATG
TATAAAGCCATTGAAGATCAACTGAAAGAAAAGGATTGTGCTCTGACTGTGGTTGCCTTGAGAAGTCAGA
CCGCTGAGTATATGCAAAGCCATGTGGAAGACTTTCTGCCATTTTTAACAAACCCTAATACAGGAGATAT
GTATACTCCAGAAGAATTTCAGAAGTACTGTGAAGATATTGTAAACACAGCTGCATGGGGAGGTCAGCTT
GAGCTAAGAGCTCTGTCTCACATTTTACAAACACCAATAGAGATAATACAGGCAGATTCTCCTCCCATTA
TAGTTGGTGAAGAATATTCAAAAAAACCACTAATACTTGTATATATGAGACATGCATATGGCTTAGGAGA
ACATTATAATTCGGTTACACGGTTGGTAAACATAGTTACTGAAAATTGCAGCTAAAGCTTTCTAGACCAT
TTAAACACCACCACCACCACCACTGAGATCCGGCTGCTAAC
